Addgene plasmid #42284: pRK5-mWnt8a
Depositing lab: Chris Garcia & Jeremy Nathans. Depositing organization: Johns Hopkins University and School of Medicine. Publication: Frizzled 2 and frizzled 7 function redundantly in convergent extension and closure of the ventricular septum and palate: evidence for a network of interacting genes. Yu H, Ye X, Guo N, Nathans J. Development. 2012 Dec 1;139(23):4383-94. doi: 10.1242/dev.083352. Epub 2012 Oct 24. PubMed 23095888.
Backbone
  Vector backbone: pRK5
  Vector type: Mammalian Expression
Growth in bacteria
  Bacterial resistance: Ampicillin, 100 μg/mL
  Growth temperature: 37°C
  Growth strain: DH5alpha
  Copy number: Unknown
Gene/Insert
  Gene/Insert name: Wnt8a
  Species: M. musculus (mouse)
  Entrez Gene: Wnt8a (a.k.a. Stra11, Wnt-8A, Wnt-8D, Wnt8d)
  Cloning method: Unknown
  Sequencing primers: 5′ SP6; 3′ SV40pA-R
Terms and licenses: Academic/Nonprofit Terms; Industry Terms: Not Available to Industry
How to cite: pRK5-mWnt8a was a gift from Chris Garcia & Jeremy Nathans (Addgene plasmid # 42284 ; http://n2t.net/addgene:42284 ; RRID:Addgene_42284)
