[The description below was written by a language model from this plasmid's Addgene catalogue record.]
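Description:
pRK5-mWnt8a is a mammalian expression plasmid built on the pRK5 backbone and carrying the mouse (M. musculus) Wnt8a coding sequence, a gene also known as Stra11, Wnt-8A, Wnt-8D or Wnt8d. It is propagated in E. coli under ampicillin selection; the record gives no origin of replication and lists the copy number as unknown. No mammalian selection marker is recorded, which fits use by transient transfection rather than stable line generation.

The record does not explicitly state the promoter or other regulatory elements, and no feature table is provided. pRK5 vectors are generally known as CMV promoter-driven expression plasmids. The listed sequencing primers, SP6 on the 5′ side and an SV40 polyadenylation reverse primer on the 3′ side, indicate that the insert sits between an SP6 promoter site and an SV40 polyA signal, as expected for that backbone. No epitope tags, fusion partners, reporters or mutations are recorded, so the insert appears to be the unmodified Wnt8a sequence, though the record does not confirm this or give the cloning method.

Wnt8a encodes a secreted, lipid-modified Wnt family ligand that signals through Frizzled receptors. The associated publication concerns redundant roles of Frizzled 2 and Frizzled 7 in convergent extension and in closure of the ventricular septum and palate. This suggests the plasmid serves to express this Wnt ligand in cultured mammalian cells, for example to study ligand and Frizzled receptor signalling, although the record does not describe a specific assay.
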