>Addgene plasmid #42284 | pRK5-mWnt8a | addgene partial sequence | sequence record 61350 | sp6 5'-ATTTAGGTGACACTATAG-3'
GGTCCAACTGCACCTCGGTTCTATCCCACCGCGGTGGCGGCCGCCACCATGGGACACTTGTTAATGCTGT
GGGTGGCTGCGGGCATGTGCTATCCAGCCCTGGGTGCTTCTGCCTGGTCAGTGAACAACTTCCTGATAAC
CCGTCCCAAGGCCTATCTGACCTACACCGCCAGTGTGGCCTTGGGAGCTCAGATTGGCATCGAAGAGTGT
AAGTTCCAGTTTGCCTGGGAACGGTGGAATTGTCCTGAGCATGCTTTTCAGTTTTCAACCCACAACAGGC
TGCGAGCTGCCACGAGAGAGACATCCTTCATTCATGCCATCCGCTCTGCTGCCATCATGTACGCAGTCAC
CAAGAACTGCAGCATGGGTGACTTGGAAAACTGCGGCTGTGACGAGTCACAAAATGGAAAAACAGGTGGC
CATGGCTGGATCTGGGGAGGCTGCAGCGACAACGTGGAGTTCGGGGAAAAAATCTCCAGACTCTTCGTGG
ACAGTTTGGAGAAAGGGAAGGATGCCAGAGCCCTGGTGAACCTTCACAACAACAGGGCCGGCAGACTGGC
AGTGAGGGCCTCCACGAAAAGGACCTGCAAGTGTCATGGCATCTCAGGAAGCTGCAGCATCCAGACGTGT
TGGCTGCAGCTGGCTGACTTCCGGCAGATGGGAAATTACCTAAAGGCCAAGTATGACCGCGCGCTGAAAA
TTGAGATGGACAAGCGCCAGCTAAGGGCTGGCAACAGAGCCGAGGGCCGCTGGGCTCTCACGGAGGCCTT
CCTT
